Addgene plasmid #48733: p8RwB
Purpose: dsRed plasmid
Depositing lab: John Schiller. Depositing organization: National Cancer Institute (NCI). Publication: Genital transmission of HPV in a mouse model is potentiated by nonoxynol-9 and inhibited by carrageenan. Roberts JN, Buck CB, Thompson CD, Kines R, Bernardo M, Choyke PL, Lowy DR, Schiller JT. Nat Med. 2007 Jul;13(7):857-61. Epub 2007 Jul 1. 10.1038/nm1598 PubMed 17603495.
Backbone
  Vector backbone: custom
  Total vector size (bp): 7828
  Vector type: Mammalian Expression
  Selectable markers: Zeocin, Blasticidin
Growth in bacteria
  Bacterial resistance: Bleocin (Zeocin), 50 μg/mL
  Growth temperature: 37°C
  Growth strain: DH5alpha
  Copy number: Unknown
Gene/Insert
  Gene/Insert name: dsRed-Express
  Species: Discosoma sp
  Promoter: EF1a
  Cloning method: Unknown
  Sequencing primers: 5′ NA; 3′ NA
Terms and licenses: Academic/Nonprofit Terms; Industry Terms: Not Available to Industry
Depositor comments: This plasmid is nearly identical to pRwB (http://www.addgene.org/48734) except that it contains a 2kb stuffer region to bring its size closer to the ~8kb native papillomavirus genome. For more information on using this plasmid, please see the following website: http://home.ccr.cancer.gov/Lco/target.htm
How to cite: p8RwB was a gift from John Schiller (Addgene plasmid # 48733 ; http://n2t.net/addgene:48733 ; RRID:Addgene_48733)
