[The description below was written by a language model from this plasmid's Addgene catalogue record and pLannotate feature annotations shown in this document.]
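Description:
p8RwB is a 7,828 bp mammalian expression plasmid on a custom backbone that serves as a red fluorescent reporter. It replicates in E. coli from a high-copy ColE1/pUC-type origin and is selected with Zeocin through the Sh ble gene, which is driven by the synthetic bacterial EM7 promoter. A second marker cassette places the blasticidin S deaminase gene (bsr) behind tandem SV40 enhancer/early and EM7 promoters. This arrangement allows blasticidin selection in mammalian cells and potentially in bacteria, and an SV40 polyadenylation signal is annotated nearby, though on the opposite strand.

The payload is DsRed-Express, a rapidly maturing tetrameric fluorescent protein derived from Discosoma sp. It is expressed from the human EF-1α core promoter together with EF-1α intron A, which supports strong constitutive transcription in many mammalian cell types. Downstream, a WPRE boosts transcript stability and expression, and the human EF-1α polyadenylation signal terminates the message. Short multiple cloning site remnants flank the reporter.

According to the depositor, the plasmid is nearly identical to its sibling pRwB but carries an approximately 2 kb stuffer that brings its size close to the roughly 8 kb native papillomavirus genome. The feature table leaves most of the first 2 kb unannotated, apart from a LINE-1-like fragment, which is consistent with that stuffer region. The size matching and the associated publication on genital HPV transmission in a mouse model suggest that it is used as a reporter genome packaged into papillomavirus capsids, so that red fluorescence marks transduced cells. The record's own purpose field, however, says only "dsRed plasmid".
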