Features (pLannotate 1.2.2; 17 found; start..end, strand, type, name):
   1564..2019    -  CDS            LIN1_NYCCO (fragment): Protein predicted: Swiss-Prot protein existence level 4. From Nycticebus coucang (Slow loris).
   2071..2400    +  promoter       SV40 promoter: SV40 enhancer and early promoter
   2448..2495    +  promoter       EM7 promoter: synthetic bacterial promoter&nbsp
   2514..2933    +  CDS            bsr: BSR_BACCE - Experimental evidence at protein level: Swiss-Prot protein existence level 1. Catalyzes the deamination of the cytosine moiety of the antibiotics blasticidin S, cytomycin and acetylblasticidin S. From Bacillus cereus.
   2975..3096    -  polyA_signal   SV40 poly(A) signal: SV40 polyadenylation signal
   3119..3187    -  CDS            large T antigen (fragment): large T antigen from SV40 (simian virus 40)
   3206..3256    +  CDS            lacZα (fragment): LacZα fragment of β-galactosidase; lacZ fragment
   3298..3509    +  promoter       EF-1α core promoter: core promoter for human elongation factor EF-1α
   3510..4448    +  intron         EF-1α intron A: intron upstream of the start codon of human EF-1α
   4516..4537    +  misc_feature   MCS (fragment): multiple cloning site
   4554..5228    +  CDS            DsRed-Express: DsRed-Express is a basic (constitutively fluorescent) orange fluorescent protein published in 2002, derived from Discosoma sp.. It is reported to be a rapidly-maturing tetramer with low acid sensitivity.
   5239..5287    +  misc_feature   MCS (fragment): pBluescript multiple cloning site
   5287..5875    +  misc_feature   WPRE: woodchuck hepatitis virus posttranscriptional regulatory element
   5917..6489    +  polyA_signal   EF-1α poly(A) signal: human EF-1α polyadenylation signal
   6660..7248    +  rep_origin     ori: high-copy-number ColE1/pMB1/pBR322/pUC origin of replication
   7334..7381    +  promoter       EM7 promoter: synthetic bacterial promoter&nbsp
   7401..7772    +  CDS            ble: BLE_STRHI - Experimental evidence at protein level: Swiss-Prot protein existence level 1. Binding protein with a strong affinity to the bleomycin family of antibiotics. From Streptoalloteichus hindustanus.
>Addgene plasmid #48733 | p8RwB | depositor full sequence | sequence record 70650 | p8RwB sequence 7828 bps
CCCTGCATCAAGCTTGGTACCGAGCTCGGATCTAAATAAACTTATAAATTGTGAGAGAAATTAATGAATG
TCTAAGTTAATGCAGAAACGGAGAGACATACTATATTCATGAACTAAAAGACTTAATATTGTGAAGGTAT
ACTTTCTTTCCACATAAATTTGTAGTCAATATGTTCACCCCAAAAAAGCTGTTTGTTAACTTGCCAACCT
CATTCTAAAATGTATATAGAAGCCCAAAAGACAATAACAAAAATATTCTTGTAGAACAAAATGGGAAAGA
ATGTTCCACTAAATATCAAGATTTAGAGCAAAGCATGAGATGTGTGGGGATAGACAGTGAGGCTGATAAA
ATAGAGTAGAGCTCAGAAACAGACCCATTGATATATGTAAGTGACCTATGAAAAAAATATGGCATTTTAC
AATGGGAAAATGATGATCTTTTTCTTTTTTAGAAAAACAGGGAAATATATTTATATGTAAAAAATAAAAG
GGAACCCATATGTCATACCATACACACAAAAAAATTCCAGTGAATTATAAGTCTAAATGGAGAAGGCAAA
ACTTTAAATCTTTTAGAAAATAATATAGAAGCATGCCATCATGACTTCAGTGTAGAGAAAAATTTCTTAT
GACTCAAAGTCCTAACCACAAAGAAAAGATTGTTAATTAGATTGCATGAATATTAAGACTTATTTTTAAA
ATTAAAAAACCATTAAGAAAAGTCAGGCCATAGAATGACAGAAAATATTTGCAACACCCCAGTAAAGAGA
ATTGTAATATGCAGATTATAAAAAGAAGTCTTACAAATCAGTAAAAAATAAAACTAGACAAAAATTTGAA
CAGATGAAAGAGAAACTCTAAATAATCATTACACATGAGAAACTCAATCTCAGAAATCAGAGAACTATCA
TTGCATATACACTAAATTAGAGAAATATTAAAAGGCTAAGTAACATCTGTGGCAATATTGATGGTATATA
ACCTTGATATGATGTGATGAGAACAGTACTTTACCCCATGGGCTTCCTCCCCAAACCCTTACCCCAGTAT
AAATCATGACAAATATACTTTAAAAACCATTACCCTATATCTAACCAGTACTCCTCAAAACTGTCAAGGT
CATCAAAAATAAGAAAAGTCTGAGGAACTGTCAAAACTAAGAGGAACCCAAGGAGACATGAGAATTATAT
GTAATGTGGCATTCTGAATGAGATCCCAGAACAGAAAAAGAACAGTAGCTAAAAAACTAATGAAATATAA
ATAAAGTTTGAACTTTAGTTTTTTTTAAAAAAGAGTAGCATTAACACGGCAAAGCCATTTTCATATTTTT
CTTGAACATTAAGTACAAGTCTATAATTAAAAATTTTTTAAATGTAGTCTGGAACATTGCCAGAAACAGA
AGTACAGCAGCTATCTGTGCTGTCGCCTAACTATCCATAGCTGATTGGTCTAAAATGAGATACATCAACG
CTCCTCCATGTTTTTTGTTTTCTTTTTAAATGAAAAACTTTATTTTTTAAGAGGAGTTTCAGGTTCATAG
CAAAATTGAGAGGAAGGTACATTCAAGCTGAGGAAGTTTTCCTCTATTCCTAGTTTACTGAGAGATTGCA
TCATGAATGGGTGTTAAATTTTGTCAAATGCTTTTTCTGTGTCTATCAATATGACCATGTGATTTTCTTC
TTTAACCTGTTGATGGGACAAATTACGTTAATTGATTTTCAAACGTTGAACCACCCTTACATATCTGGAA
TAAATTCTACTTGGTTGTGGTGTATATTTTTTGATACATTCTTGGATTCTTTTTGCTAATATTTTGTTGA
AAATGTTTGTATCTTTGTTCATGAGAGATATTGGTCTGTTGTTTTCTTTTCTTGTAATGTCATTTTCTAG
TTCCGGTATTAAGGTAATGCTGGCCTAGTTGAATGATTTAGGAAGTATTCCCTCTGCTTCTGTCTTCTGA
AAGAGATTGTAGAAAGTTGATACAATTTTTTTTTCTTTAAATATTTGATAGAATTCTGCAGGGCCTGAAA
TAACCTCTGAAAGAGGAACTTGGTTAGGTACCTGTGGAATGTGTGTCAGTTAGGGTGTGGAAAGTCCCCA
GGCTCCCCAGCAGGCAGAAGTATGCAAAGCATGCATCTCAATTAGTCAGCAACCAGGTGTGGAAAGTCCC
CAGGCTCCCCAGCAGGCAGAAGTATGCAAAGCATGCATCTCAATTAGTCAGCAACCATAGTCCCGCCCCT
AACTCCGCCCATCCCGCCCCTAACTCCGCCCAGTTCCGCCCATTCTCCGCCCCATGGCTGACTAATTTTT
TTTATTTATACAGAGGCCGAGGCCGCCTCGGCCTCTGAGCTATTCCAGAAGTAGTGAGGAGGCTTTTTTG
GAGGCCTAGGCTTTTGCAAAAAGCTCCCGGGAGCTTGTATATCCATTTTCGGATCTGATCAGCACGTGTT
GACAATTAATCATCGGCATAGTATATCGGCATAGTATAATACGACAAGGTGAGGAACTAAATCATGAAGA
CCTTCAACATCTCTCAGCAGGATCTGGAGCTGGTGGAGGTCGCCACTGAGAAGATCACCATGCTCTATGA
GGACAACAAGCACCATGTCGGGGCGGCCATCAGGACCAAGACTGGGGAGATCATCTCTGCTGTCCACATT
GAGGCCTACATTGGCAGGGTCACTGTCTGTGCTGAAGCCATTGCCATTGGGTCTGCTGTGAGCAACGGGC
AGAAGGACTTTGACACCATTGTGGCTGTCAGGCACCCCTACTCTGATGAGGTGGACAGATCCATCAGGGT
GGTCAGCCCCTGTGGCATGTGCAGAGAGCTCATCTCTGACTATGCTCCTGACTGCTTTGTGCTCATTGAG
ATGAATGGCAAGCTGGTCAAAACCACCATTGAGGAACTCATCCCCCTCAAGTACACCAGGAACTAAACCT
GAATTCGCTAGAGGGCCGCTTCGAGCAGACATGATAAGATACATTGATGAGTTTGGACAAACCACAACTA
GAATGCAGTGAAAAAAATGCTTTATTTGTGAAATTTGTGATGCTATTGCTTTATTTGTAACCATTATAAG
CTGCAATAAACAAGTTAACAACAACAATTGCATTCATTTTATGTTTCAGGTTCAGGGGGAGGTGTGGGAG
GTTTTTTAAAGCAAGTAAAACCTCTACAAATGTGGTAAAATCGATAAGGATCCGGGCTGGCGTAATAGCG
AAGAGGCCCGCACCGATCGCCCTTCCCAACAGTTGCAGGTGGAGAAGAGCATGCGTGAGGCTCCGGTGCC
CGTCAGTGGGCAGAGCGCACATCGCCCACAGTCCCCGAGAAGTTGGGGGGAGGGGTCGGCAATTGAACCG
GTGCCTAGAGAAGGTGGCGCGGGGTAAACTGGGAAAGTGATGTCGTGTACTGGCTCCGCCCTTTTCCCGA
GGGTGGGGGAGAACCGTATATAAGTGCAGTAGTCGCTGTGAACGTTCTTTTTCGCAACGGGTTTGCCGCC
AGAACACAGGTAAGTGCCGTGTGTGGTTCCCGCGGGCCTGGCCTCTTTACGGGTTATGGCCCTTGCGTGC
CTTGAATTACTTCCACCTGGCTGCAGTACGTGATTCTTGATCCCGAGCTTCGGGTTGGAAGTGGGTGGGA
GAGTTCGAGGCCTTGCGCTTAAGGAGCCCCTTCGCCTCGTGCTTGAGTTGAGGCCTGGCCTGGGCGCTGG
GGCCGCCGCGTGCGAATCTGGTGGCACCTTCGCGCCTGTCTCGCTGCTTTCGATAAGTCTCTAGCCATTT
AAAATTTTTGATGACCTGCTGCGACGCTTTTTTTCTGGCAAGATAGTCTTGTAAATGCGGGCCAAGATCT
GCACACTGGTATTTCGGTTTTTGGGGCCGCGGGCGGCGACGGGGCCCGTGCGTCCCAGCGCACATGTTCG
GCGAGGCGGGGCCTGCGAGCGCGGCCACCGAGAATCGGACGGGGGTAGTCTCAAGCTGGCCGGCCTGCTC
TGGTGCCTGGCCTCGCGCCGCCGTGTATCGCCCCGCCCTGGGCGGCAAGGCTGGCCCGGTCGGCACCAGT
TGCGTGAGCGGAAAGATGGCCGCTTCCCGGCCCTGCTGCAGGGAGCTCAAAATGGAGGACGCGGCGCTCG
GGAGAGCGGGCGGGTGAGTCACCCACACAAAGGAAAAGGGCCTTTCCGTCCTCAGCCGTCGCTTCATGTG
ACTCCACGGAGTACCGGGCGCCGTCCAGGCACCTCGATTAGTTCTCGAGCTTTTGGAGTACGTCGTCTTT
AGGTTGGGGGGAGGGGTTTTATGCGATGGAGTTTCCCCACACTGAGTGGGTGGAGACTGAAGTTAGGCCA
GCTTGGCACTTGATGTAATTCTCCTTGGAATTTGCCCTTTTTGAGTTTGGATCTTGGTTCATTCTCAAGC
CTCAGACAGTGGTTCAAAGTTTTTTTCTTCCATTTCAGGTGTCGTGAGAATTCTGTAGAGATCCCTCGAC
CTCGAGATCCATTGTGCTGGATCTGCGATCTAAGTAAGCTTCGAATTCTGCAGTCGAGCTACCGGTCGCC
ACCATGGCCTCCTCCGAGGACGTCATCAAGGAGTTCATGCGCTTCAAGGTGCGCATGGAGGGCTCCGTGA
ACGGCCACGAGTTCGAGATCGAGGGCGAGGGCGAGGGCCGCCCCTACGAGGGCACCCAGACCGCCAAGCT
GAAGGTGACCAAGGGCGGCCCCCTGCCCTTCGCCTGGGACATCCTGTCCCCCCAGTTCCAGTACGGCTCC
AAGGTGTACGTGAAGCACCCCGCCGACATCCCCGACTACAAGAAGCTGTCCTTCCCCGAGGGCTTCAAGT
GGGAGCGCGTGATGAACTTCGAGGACGGCGGCGTGGTGACCGTGACCCAGGACTCCTCCCTGCAGGACGG
CTCCTTCATCTACAAGGTGAAGTTCATCGGCGTGAACTTCCCCTCCGACGGCCCCGTAATGCAGAAGAAG
ACTATGGGCTGGGAGGCCTCCACCGAGCGCCTGTACCCCCGCGACGGCGTGCTGAAGGGCGAGATCCACA
AGGCCCTGAAGCTGAAGGACGGCGGCCACTACCTGGTGGAGTTCAAGTCCATCTACATGGCCAAGAAGCC
CGTGCAGCTGCCCGGCTACTACTACGTGGACTCCAAGCTGGACATCACCTCCCACAACGAGGACTACACC
ATCGTGGAGCAGTACGAGCGCGCCGAGGGCCGCCACCACCTGTTCCTGAGATCTCGACACTAGTGGATCC
CCCGGGCTGCAGGAATTCGATATCAAGCTTATCGATAATCAACCTCTGGATTACAAAATTTGTGAAAGAT
TGACTGGTATTCTTAACTATGTTGCTCCTTTTACGCTATGTGGATACGCTGCTTTAATGCCTTTGTATCA
TGCTATTGCTTCCCGTATGGCTTTCATTTTCTCCTCCTTGTATAAATCCTGGTTGCTGTCTCTTTATGAG
GAGTTGTGGCCCGTTGTCAGGCAACGTGGCGTGGTGTGCACTGTGTTTGCTGACGCAACCCCCACTGGTT
GGGGCATTGCCACCACCTGTCAGCTCCTTTCCGGGACTTTCGCTTTCCCCCTCCCTATTGCCACGGCGGA
ACTCATCGCCGCCTGCCTTGCCCGCTGCTGGACAGGGGCTCGGCTGTTGGGCACTGACAATTCCGTGGTG
TTGTCGGGGAAATCATCGTCCTTTCCTTGGCTGCTCGCCTGTGTTGCCACCTGGATTCTGCGCGGGACGT
CCTTCTGCTACGTCCCTTCGGCCCTCAATCCAGCGGACCTTCCTTCCCGCGGCCTGCTGCCGGCTCTGCG
GCCTCTTCCGCGTCTTCGCCTTCGCCCTCAGACGAGTCGGATCTCCCTTTGGGCCGCCTCCCCGCATCGA
TACCGTCGGCCCACTGCTCCCTAAACCTGAGCTAGCATTATCCCTAATACCTGCCACCCCACTCTTAATC
AGTGGTGGAAGAACGGTCTCAGAACTGTTTGTTTCAATTGGCCATTTAAGTTTAGTAGTAAAAGACTGGT
TAATGATAACAATGCATCGTAAAACCTTCAGAAGGAAAGGAGAATGTTTTGTGGACCACTTTGGTTTTCT
TTTTTGCGTGTGGCAGTTTTAAGTTATTAGTTTTTAAAATCAGTACTTTTTAATGGAAACAACTTGACCA
AAAATTTGTCACAGAATTTTGAGACCCATTAAAAAAGTTAAATGAGAAACCTGTGTGTTCCTTTGGTCAA
CACCGAGACATTTAGGTGAAAGACATCTAATTCTGGTTTTACGAATCTGGAAACTTCTTGAAAATGTAAT
TCTTGAGTTAACACTTCTGGGTGGAGAATAGGGTTGTTTTCCCCCCACATAATTGGAAGGGGAAGGAATA
TCATTTAAAGCTATGGGAGGGTTTCTTTGATTACAACACTGGAGAGAAATGCAGCATGTTGCTGATTGCC
TGTCACTAAAACAGGCCAAAAACTGAGTCCTTGGGTTGCATAGAAAGCTTCATGTTGCTAAACCAATGTT
AAGTGAATCTTTGGAAACAAAATGTTTCCAAATTACTGGGATGTGCATGTTGAAACGTGGGTTAATTAAC
TAGCCATGACCAAAATCCCTTAACGTGAGTTTTCGTTCCACTGAGCGTCAGACCCCGTAGAAAAGATCAA
AGGATCTTCTTGAGATCCTTTTTTTCTGCGCGTAATCTGCTGCTTGCAAACAAAAAAACCACCGCTACCA
GCGGTGGTTTGTTTGCCGGATCAAGAGCTACCAACTCTTTTTCCGAAGGTAACTGGCTTCAGCAGAGCGC
AGATACCAAATACTGTTCTTCTAGTGTAGCCGTAGTTAGGCCACCACTTCAAGAACTCTGTAGCACCGCC
TACATACCTCGCTCTGCTAATCCTGTTACCAGTGGCTGCTGCCAGTGGCGATAAGTCGTGTCTTACCGGG
TTGGACTCAAGACGATAGTTACCGGATAAGGCGCAGCGGTCGGGCTGAACGGGGGGTTCGTGCACACAGC
CCAGCTTGGAGCGAACGACCTACACCGAACTGAGATACCTACAGCGTGAGCTATGAGAAAGCGCCACGCT
TCCCGAAGGGAGAAAGGCGGACAGGTATCCGGTAAGCGGCAGGGTCGGAACAGGAGAGCGCACGAGGGAG
CTTCCAGGGGGAAACGCCTGGTATCTTTATAGTCCTGTCGGGTTTCGCCACCTCTGACTTGAGCGTCGAT
TTTTGTGATGCTCGTCAGGGGGGCGGAGCCTATGGAAAAACGCCAGCAACGCGGCCTTTTTACGGTTCCT
GGCCTTTTGCTGGCCTTTTGCTCACATGTTCTTAATTAAATTTTTCAAAAGTAGTTGACAATTAATCATC
GGCATAGTATATCGGCATAGTATAATACGACTCACTATAGGAGGGCCATCATGGCCAAGTTGACCAGTGC
TGTCCCAGTGCTCACAGCCAGGGATGTGGCTGGAGCTGTTGAGTTCTGGACTGACAGGTTGGGGTTCTCC
AGAGATTTTGTGGAGGATGACTTTGCAGGTGTGGTCAGAGATGATGTCACCCTGTTCATCTCAGCAGTCC
AGGACCAGGTGGTGCCTGACAACACCCTGGCTTGGGTGTGGGTGAGAGGACTGGATGAGCTGTATGCTGA
GTGGAGTGAGGTGGTCTCCACCAACTTCAGGGATGCCAGTGGCCCTGCCATGACAGAGATTGGAGAGCAG
CCCTGGGGGAGAGAGTTTGCCCTGAGAGACCCAGCAGGCAACTGTGTGCACTTTGTGGCAGAGGAGCAGG
ACTGAGGATAAGAATTGTAACAAAAAACCCCGCCCCGGCGGGGTTTTTTGTTAATTAA
