>Addgene plasmid #48733 | p8RwB | addgene partial sequence | sequence record 72164 | EF1a-F 5'-TCAAGCCTCAGACAGTGGTTC-3'
TTTCTTCCATTTCAGGTGTCGTGAGGAATTCTCTAGAGATCCCTCGACCTCGAGATCCATTGTGCTGGAT
CTGCGATCTAAGTAAGCTTCGAATTCTGCAGTCGAGCTACCGGTCGCCACCATGGCCTCCTCCGAGGACG
TCATCAAGGAGTTCATGCGCTTCAAGGTGCGCATGGAGGGCTCCGTGAACGGCCACGAGTTCGAGATCGA
GGGCGAGGGCGAGGGCCGCCCCTACGAGGGCACCCAGACCGCCAAGCTGAAGGTGACCAAGGGCGGCCCC
CTGCCCTTCGCCTGGGACATCCTGTCCCCCCAGTTCCAGTACGGCTCCAAGGTGTACGTGAAGCACCCCG
CCGACATCCCCGACTACAAGAAGCTGTCCTTCCCCGAGGGCTTCAAGTGGGAGCGCGTGATGAACTTCGA
GGACGGCGGCGTGGTGACCGTGACCCAGGACTCCTCCCTGCAGGACGGCTCCTTCATCTACAAGGTGAAG
TTCATCGGCGTGAACTTCCCCTCCGACGGCCCCGTAATGCAGAAGAAGACTATGGGCTGGGAGGCCTCCA
CCGAGCGCCTGTACCCCCGCGACGGCGTGCTGAAGGGCGAGATCCACAAGGCCCTGAAGCTGAAGGACGG
CGGCCACTACCTGGTGGAGTTCAAGTCCATCTACATGGCCAAGAAGCCCGTGCAGCTGCCCGGCTACTAC
TACGTGGACTCCAAGCTGGACATCACCTCCCACAACGAGGACTACACCATCGTGGAGCAGTACGAGCGCG
CCGAGGGCCGCCACCACCTGTTCCTGAGATCTCGACACTAGTGGATCCCCCGGGCTGCAGGAATTCGATA
TCAAGCTTATCGATAATCAACCTCTGGATTACAAAATTTGTGAAAGATTGACTGGTATTCTTAACTATGT
TGCTCCTTTTACGCTATGTGGATACGCTGCTTTAATGCCTTTGTATCATGCTATTGCTTCCCGTATGGCT
TTCATTTTCTCCTCCTTGTATAAATCCTGGTTGCTGTCTCTTTATGAGGAGTTGTGGCCCGTTGTCAGGC
AACGTGGCGTGGTGTGCACTGTGTTTGCTGACGCAACCCCCACTGGTTGGGGCATTGCCACCACCTGTCA
GCTCCTTTCCGG
