>Addgene plasmid #48733 | p8RwB | addgene partial sequence | sequence record 72165 | pBABE3 5'-ACCCTAACTGACACACATTCC-3'
CAAGTTCCTCTTTCAGAGGTTATTTCAGGCCCTGCAGAATTCTATCAAATATTTAAAGAAAAAAAAATTG
TATCAACTTTCTACAATCTCTTTCAGAAGACAGAAGCAGAGGGAATACTTCCTAAATCATTCAACTAGGC
CAGCATTACCTTAATACCGGAACTAGAAAATGACATTACAAGAAAAGAAAACAACAGACCAATATCTCTC
ATGAACAAAGATACAAACATTTTCAACAAAATATTAGCAAAAAGAATCCAAGAATGTATCAAAAAATATA
CACCACAACCAAGTAGAATTTATTCCAGATATGTAAGGGTGGTTCAACGTTTGAAAATCAATTAACGTAA
TTTGTCCCATCAACAGGTTAAAGAAGAAAATCACATGGTCATATTGATAGACACAGAAAAAGCATTTGAC
AAAATTTAACACCCATTCATGATGCAATCTCTCAGTAAACTAGGAATAGAGGAAAACTTCCTCAGCTTGA
ATGTACCTTCCTCTCAATTTTGCTATGAACCTGAAACTCCTCTTAAAAAATAAAGTTTTTCATTTAAAAA
GAAAACAAAAAACATGGAGGAGCGTTGATGTATCTCATTTTAGACCAATCAGCTATGGATAGTTAGGCGA
CAGCACAGATAGCTGCTGTACTTCTGTTTCTGGCAATGTTCCAGACTACATTTAAAAAATTTTTAATTAT
AGACTTGTACTTAATGTTCAAGAAAAATATGAAAATGGCTTTGCCGTGTTAATGCTACTCTTTTTTAAAA
AAAACTAAAGTTCAAACTTTATTTATATTTCATTAGTTTTTTAGCTACTGTTCTTTTTCTGTTCTGGGAT
CTCATTCAGAATGCCACATTACATATAATTCTCATGTCTCCTTGGGTTCCTCTTAGTTTTGACAGTTCCT
CAGACTTTTCTTATTTTTGATGACCTTGACAGTTTTGAGGAGTACTGGTTAGATATAGGGTAATGGTTTT
TAAAGTATATTTGTCATGATTTATACTGGGGTAAGGGTTTGGGGAGGAAGCCCATGGGGTAAAGT
