>Addgene plasmid #48733 | p8RwB | addgene partial sequence | sequence record 72166 | WPRE-R 5'-CATAGCGTAAAAGGAGCAACA-3'
GTCAATCTTTCACAAATTTTGTAATCCAGAGGTTGATTATCGATAAGCTTGATATCGAATTCCTGCAGCC
CGGGGGATCCACTAGTGTCGAGATCTCAGGAACAGGTGGTGGCGGCCCTCGGCGCGCTCGTACTGCTCCA
CGATGGTGTAGTCCTCGTTGTGGGAGGTGATGTCCAGCTTGGAGTCCACGTAGTAGTAGCCGGGCAGCTG
CACGGGCTTCTTGGCCATGTAGATGGACTTGAACTCCACCAGGTAGTGGCCGCCGTCCTTCAGCTTCAGG
GCCTTGTGGATCTCGCCCTTCAGCACGCCGTCGCGGGGGTACAGGCGCTCGGTGGAGGCCTCCCAGCCCA
TAGTCTTCTTCTGCATTACGGGGCCGTCGGAGGGGAAGTTCACGCCGATGAACTTCACCTTGTAGATGAA
GGAGCCGTCCTGCAGGGAGGAGTCCTGGGTCACGGTCACCACGCCGCCGTCCTCGAAGTTCATCACGCGC
TCCCACTTGAAGCCCTCGGGGAAGGACAGCTTCTTGTAGTCGGGGATGTCGGCGGGGTGCTTCACGTACA
CCTTGGAGCCGTACTGGAACTGGGGGGACAGGATGTCCCAGGCGAAGGGCAGGGGGCCGCCCTTGGTCAC
CTTCAGCTTGGCGGTCTGGGTGCCCTCGTAGGGGCGGCCCTCGCCCTCGCCCTCGATCTCGAACTCGTGG
CCGTTCACGGAGCCCTCCATGCGCACCTTGAAGCGCATGAACTCCTTGATGACGTCCTCGGAGGAGGCCA
TGGTGGCGACCGGTAGCTCGACTGCAGAATTCGAAGCTTACTTAGATCGCAGATCCAGCACAATGGATCT
CGAGGTCGAGGGATCTCTAGAGAATTCCTCACGACACCTGAAATGGAAGAAAAAAACTTTGAACCACTGT
CTGAGGCTTGAGAATGAACCAAGATCCAAACTCAAAAAGGGCAAATTCCAAGGAGAATTACATCAAGTGC
CAAGCTGGCCTAACTTCAGTCTCCACCCACTCAGTGTGGGGAAACTCCATCGCATAAAACCCCTCCCCCC
AACCTAAAGAC
