>Addgene plasmid #48733 | p8RwB | addgene partial sequence | sequence record 72409 | pBR322ori-F 5'-GGGAAACGCCTGGTATCTTT-3'
GCCACCTCTGACTTGAGCGTCGATTTTTGTGATGCTCGTCAGGGGGGCGGAGCCTATGGAAAAACGCCAG
CAACGCGGCCTTTTTACGGTTCCTGGCCTTTTGCTGGCCTTTTGCTCACATGTTCTTAATTAAATTTTTC
AAAAGTAGTTGACAATTAATCATCGGCATAGTATATCGGCATAGTATAATACGACTCACTATAGGAGGGC
CATCATGGCCAAGTTGACCAGTGCTGTCCCAGTGCTCACAGCCAGGGATGTGGCTGGAGCTGTTGAGTTC
TGGACTGACAGGTTGGGGTTCTCCAGAGATTTTGTGGAGGATGACTTTGCAGGTGTGGTCAGAGATGATG
TCACCCTGTTCATCTCAGCAGTCCAGGACCAGGTGGTGCCTGACAACACCCTGGCTTGGGTGTGGGTGAG
AGGACTGGATGAGCTGTATGCTGAGTGGAGTGAGGTGGTCTCCACCAACTTCAGGGATGCCAGTGGCCCT
GCCATGACAGAGATTGGAGAGCAGCCCTGGGGGAGAGAGTTTGCCCTGAGAGACCCAGCAGGCAACTGTG
TGCACTTTGTGGCAGAGGAGCAGGACTGAGGATAAGAATTGTAACAAAAAACCCCGCCCCGGCGGGGTTT
TTTGTTAATTAACCTGCATCAAGCTTGGTACCGAGCTCGGATCTAAATAAACTTATAAATTGTGAGAGAA
ATTAATGAATGTCTAAGTTAATGCAGAAACGGAGAGACATACTATATTCATGAACTAAAAGACTTAATAT
TGTGAAGGTATACTTTCTTTCCACATAAATTTGTAGTCAATATGTTCACCCCAAAAAAGCTGTTTGTTAA
CTTGCCAACCTCATTCTAAAATGTATATAGAAGCCCAAAAGACAATAACAAAAATATTCTTGTAGAACAA
AATGGGAAAGAATGTTCCACTAAATATCAAGATTTAGAGCAAAGCATGAGATGTGTGGGGATAGACAGTG
AGGCTGATAAAATAGAGTAGAGCTCAGAAACAGACCCATTGATATATGTAAGTGACCTATGAAAAAAATA
TGGCATTTTACAATGGGAAAATGATGATCTTTTTCTTTTTTAGAAAAACAGGGAAATAT
